>Addgene plasmid #35387 | pWPI-FLAG-hPRKCI | addgene partial sequence | sequence record 44276 | EF1a-Fwd
GGTGTCGTGAGGATTTCGACATTTAAATTTAATTAATCTCGACGGTATCGGTTAACTTTTAAAAGAAAAG
GGGGGATTGGGGGGTACAGTGCAGGGGAAAGAATAGTAGACATAATAGCAACAGACATACAAACTAAAGA
ATTACAAAAACAAATTACAAAAATTCAAAATTTTATCGATCACGAGACTAGCCTCGAGGTTTACTGGTTT
AAACACCATGGACTACAAAGACGATGACGACAAGCCGACCCA
