>Addgene plasmid #35387 | pWPI-FLAG-hPRKCI | addgene partial sequence | sequence record 44277 | IRES-F 5'-TGGCTCTCCTCAAGCGTATT-3'
CCCATTGTATGGGATCTGATCTGGGGCCTCGGTGCACATGCTTTACATGTGTTTAGTCGAGGTTAAAAAA
CGTCTAGGCCCCCCGAACCACGGGGACGTGGTTTTCCTTTGAAAAACACGATGATAATACCATGGTGAGC
AAGGGCGAGGAGCTGTTCACCGGGGTGGTGCCCATCCTGGTCGAGCTGGACGGCGACGTAAACGGCCACA
AGTTCAGCGTGTCCGGCGAGGGCGAGGGCGATGCCACCTACGGCAAGCTGACCCTGAAGTTCATCTGCAC
CACCGGCAAGCTGCCCGTGCCCTGGCCCACCCTCGTGACCACCCTGACCTACGGCGTGCAGTGCTTCAGC
CGCTACCCCGACCACATGAAGCAGCACGACTTCTTCAAGTCCGCCATGCCCGAAGGCTACGTCCAGGAGC
GCACCATCTTCTTCAAGGACGACGGCAACTACAAGACCCGCGCCGAGGTGAAGTTCGAGGGCGACACCCT
GGTGAACCGCATCGAGCTGAAGGGCATCGACTTCAAGGAGGACGGCAACATCCTGGGGCACAAGCTGGAG
TACAACTACAACAGCCACAACGTCTATATCATGGCCGACAAGCAGAAGAACGGCATCAAGGTGAACTTCA
AGATCCGCCACAACATCGAGGACGGCAGCGTGCAGCTCGCCGACCACTACCAGCAGAACACCCCCATCGG
CGACGGCCCCGTGCTGCTGCCCGACAACCACTACCTGAGCACCCAGTCCGCCCTGAGCAAAGACCCCAAC
GAGAAGCGCGATCACATGGTCCTGCTGGAGTTCGTGACCGCCGCCGGGATCACTCTCGGCATGGACGAGC
TGTACAAGTCCGGACTCAGATCTCGACTAGCTAGTAGCTAGCTAGCTAGTCGAGCTCA
