>Addgene plasmid #35387 | pWPI-FLAG-hPRKCI | addgene partial sequence | sequence record 46208 | hPRKCI-R 5'-TCTGGTACACAAGGGAACACA-3'
TTAGCTCATAAAGTCTAAAGGCTTCTTCTAACTCCAACTGAGATGATACTGTACACGGGTCTCCTTCCTC
ATCTATCCATTTCATGGTGAAGAGCTGTTCGTTGTCAAAAGAACACATGTCTCGAACCTCATTGCAAAGG
CCCTCAAAGGAGATGGAAGGTTCAAAATGTGTTATCATGATATCCCCGCGGTAGTAGGCTTTCACCCGGA
CCTGGTGGGAATGGTCCCCGCTGCCGCCGCCTGCGACCGTGTGGGACATGCCAACTTTTTTGTACAAACT
TGTCAATTGCTTGTCGTCATCGTCTTTGTAGTCCATGGTGTTTAA
