[The description below was written by a language model from this plasmid's Addgene catalogue record.]
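Description:
pWPI-FLAG-hPRKCI is a lentiviral mammalian expression plasmid built on the pWPI backbone (about 11.1 kb without insert) and carrying human protein kinase C iota (PRKCI), an atypical PKC isoform. It is propagated in bacteria as a high-copy plasmid under ampicillin selection. The recorded growth strain is a recombination-deficient one, as is commonly used to keep the repeated sequences of lentiviral vectors stable. The roughly 1.8 kb PRKCI cDNA carries an N-terminal FLAG epitope and was inserted by restriction cloning into a PmeI site, which was destroyed at both junctions, so the insert cannot be released with that enzyme.

According to the depositor's notes, pWPI is a bicistronic vector. The transgene occupies the first position, and an EGFP marker sits downstream of an EMCV internal ribosome entry site. A single transcript therefore yields both FLAG-PRKCI and EGFP as separate proteins, and green fluorescence can be used to identify, track or sort transduced cells. The FLAG tag allows the exogenous kinase to be detected or immunoprecipitated separately from the endogenous protein. The depositor also notes that the PRKCI sequence is a known variant lacking the first nine amino acids relative to the reference human protein entry.

The record does not state the promoter driving the bicistronic cassette, and no feature table was provided, so the viral elements (LTRs, packaging signal and the like) are not itemised here. The construct is suited to producing lentiviral particles for stable expression of tagged human PKC iota in mammalian cells.
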