Addgene plasmid #35387: pWPI-FLAG-hPRKCI
Depositing lab: Luke McCaffrey. Depositing organization: McGill University.
Backbone
  Vector backbone: pWPI
  Backbone manufacturer: Addgene
  Backbone size w/o insert (bp): 11076
  Vector type: Mammalian Expression, Lentiviral
Growth in bacteria
  Bacterial resistance: Ampicillin, 100 μg/mL
  Growth temperature: 37°C
  Growth strain: Stbl3
  Copy number: High Copy
Gene/Insert
  Gene/Insert name: Protein Kinase C iota (alt names: PRKCI; atypical Protein Kinase C)
  Species: H. sapiens (human)
  Insert size (bp): 1820
  GenBank ID: BAG70257.1
  Entrez Gene: PRKCI (a.k.a. DXS1179E, PKCI, nPKC-iota)
  Tag / fusion protein: FLAG (N terminal on insert)
  Cloning method: Restriction Enzyme; 5′ cloning site PmeI (destroyed during cloning); 3′ cloning site PmeI (destroyed during cloning)
  Sequencing primers: 5′ ACTGGAATCCACCATGGAAC; 3′ AAGAATGTGTCTGACAGCTG
Terms and licenses: Academic/Nonprofit Terms; Industry Terms: Not Available to Industry
Depositor comments: Please note that the vector backbone, pWPI, is a bicistronic vector that allows for simultaneous expression of a transgene (PRKCI in this case) and an EGFP marker to facilitate tracking of transduced cells. The EGFP marker cDNA has been inserted downstream of EMCV IRES. The PRKCI insert in this plasmid is a known variant that lack the first nine amino acids of PRKCI when compared to GenBank entry NP_002731.4
How to cite: pWPI-FLAG-hPRKCI was a gift from Luke McCaffrey (Addgene plasmid # 35387 ; http://n2t.net/addgene:35387 ; RRID:Addgene_35387)
